>Addgene plasmid #212368 | pTwist-SARS-CoV-2 Spike-deltaC18 L452R (CGT) | addgene full sequence | sequence record 431612 | Addgene NGS Result
ATGTTTGTGTTCCTCGTTCTCCTGCCCCTCGTTTCTTCCCAATGCGTGAACCTCACAACTAGAACGCAGC
TCCCACCCGCTTACACGAACTCTTTTACTCGTGGAGTATACTATCCCGATAAAGTCTTTAGGTCCAGTGT
CCTTCATTCTACTCAAGACCTTTTCCTGCCATTCTTCTCAAATGTCACCTGGTTCCATGCTATCCACGTT
TCTGGCACCAACGGAACTAAACGATTTGATAATCCCGTCTTGCCATTTAACGATGGCGTATACTTTGCCT
CAACGGAGAAGTCCAACATTATCCGGGGATGGATATTTGGCACCACCCTGGACTCCAAGACACAGTCTCT
CCTCATTGTGAACAACGCCACCAATGTCGTCATCAAAGTCTGTGAATTTCAATTTTGTAACGATCCCTTT
CTCGGGGTTTATTATCATAAGAATAACAAGTCTTGGATGGAGTCAGAGTTCCGCGTTTACAGTTCCGCTA
ACAACTGTACTTTTGAGTACGTTTCCCAACCATTTCTCATGGATCTTGAAGGGAAGCAAGGCAACTTCAA
GAATCTCCGCGAATTTGTGTTTAAGAATATAGACGGCTACTTCAAAATTTATAGCAAGCATACCCCGATA
AATCTGGTTCGGGATCTCCCTCAAGGCTTCTCCGCGTTGGAACCCCTCGTGGACTTGCCGATTGGCATCA
ACATCACCCGGTTCCAAACCCTTCTTGCCCTTCATCGAAGCTACCTCACGCCTGGCGACAGTAGTAGTGG
TTGGACAGCGGGCGCAGCAGCCTACTATGTGGGATATTTGCAACCACGCACCTTTCTTCTCAAATATAAC
GAAAACGGAACAATTACCGATGCCGTAGACTGTGCCCTCGATCCCCTGTCCGAAACTAAATGCACACTCA
AGTCCTTCACAGTTGAGAAAGGCATATACCAAACCAGTAACTTCCGCGTCCAACCCACCGAATCCATTGT
TCGATTCCCTAACATCACCAATTTGTGTCCTTTCGGTGAAGTATTTAATGCCACTCGATTTGCATCAGTT
TATGCCTGGAATCGCAAGCGAATATCAAATTGTGTTGCAGATTATAGTGTCCTGTATAATAGCGCATCAT
TCAGCACTTTTAAGTGTTATGGGGTCAGCCCTACGAAATTGAATGACTTGTGTTTTACCAACGTTTACGC
AGATTCTTTCGTCATACGCGGCGACGAAGTCCGACAGATTGCACCGGGGCAAACCGGAAAGATAGCAGAC
TATAATTATAAGTTGCCGGATGACTTCACCGGCTGCGTTATAGCATGGAACTCCAATAATCTCGATTCAA
AAGTCGGCGGCAACTATAATTATCGTTACCGCCTGTTTCGCAAGTCAAATCTGAAGCCCTTTGAACGTGA
CATCTCCACCGAAATTTATCAAGCTGGCAGCACCCCATGTAATGGAGTGGAAGGGTTTAACTGTTATTTT
CCCCTTCAATCATACGGATTTCAACCAACAAATGGGGTGGGCTATCAACCATATCGGGTGGTAGTCTTGA
GCTTTGAGCTGCTCCACGCACCGGCTACAGTTTGCGGACCGAAGAAAAGCACTAACCTGGTGAAGAATAA
ATGTGTGAACTTCAACTTTAATGGGCTCACCGGAACAGGGGTGCTGACAGAATCAAACAAGAAATTTCTC
CCTTTTCAACAATTTGGTAGAGACATTGCCGATACCACAGATGCCGTCCGCGATCCGCAAACACTGGAAA
TCCTCGATATAACACCCTGTAGCTTCGGCGGGGTCAGCGTGATAACTCCCGGAACGAACACATCCAACCA
AGTGGCTGTCCTGTATCAAGATGTCAACTGTACCGAAGTCCCTGTGGCGATACACGCCGACCAACTGACA
CCCACCTGGAGAGTCTACTCAACAGGTTCCAATGTCTTTCAAACTAGAGCGGGTTGTCTCATTGGCGCTG
AGCATGTCAATAATTCATACGAATGTGATATTCCTATTGGGGCAGGAATCTGTGCGTCTTATCAAACTCA
AACGAACTCACCACGGCGCGCTCGCTCAGTAGCCAGCCAGTCCATAATCGCCTATACCATGAGTCTCGGG
GCTGAGAACTCCGTGGCTTATTCAAACAATTCCATCGCAATCCCAACTAACTTTACCATTAGCGTTACCA
CGGAAATCTTGCCCGTCAGCATGACTAAGACGAGCGTAGACTGTACGATGTATATCTGTGGGGATTCCAC
CGAGTGTAGCAACCTCTTGCTTCAATACGGGTCTTTCTGTACTCAACTCAACCGAGCATTGACCGGAATT
GCGGTCGAACAAGACAAGAATACCCAAGAGGTGTTCGCACAAGTAAAGCAAATATACAAAACGCCGCCAA
TCAAAGATTTTGGCGGGTTTAATTTTAGCCAAATACTGCCAGACCCATCTAAGCCTTCAAAACGCAGCTT
TATCGAGGATCTGCTGTTCAACAAAGTTACGTTGGCTGACGCGGGTTTCATTAAGCAGTATGGGGATTGT
TTGGGAGACATTGCGGCCCGCGACCTTATCTGTGCTCAAAAATTCAATGGGTTGACAGTTCTGCCCCCTC
TGCTCACTGATGAGATGATTGCACAGTATACATCAGCATTGTTGGCAGGAACCATTACATCCGGCTGGAC
TTTTGGCGCGGGTGCGGCCCTTCAAATACCTTTCGCTATGCAAATGGCTTACAGATTCAATGGGATTGGT
GTCACGCAAAATGTATTGTATGAAAATCAGAAGCTGATCGCTAATCAATTTAACAGCGCGATTGGCAAGA
TCCAAGATTCACTGTCAAGCACAGCGTCCGCCCTCGGCAAACTCCAAGATGTTGTGAATCAAAACGCCCA
GGCCCTGAATACCCTCGTGAAGCAACTGAGTTCTAACTTCGGCGCAATCTCCAGCGTCCTCAACGACATA
TTGTCCAGACTTGATAAGGTGGAAGCCGAGGTGCAAATTGATCGGCTCATCACAGGCAGGCTCCAGTCAC
TCCAAACTTATGTGACACAACAGTTGATCCGGGCTGCTGAGATACGAGCAAGCGCCAACCTGGCCGCCAC
TAAAATGTCAGAGTGCGTGCTCGGGCAGTCCAAACGGGTTGACTTTTGTGGCAAGGGCTATCACTTGATG
TCCTTCCCCCAATCCGCCCCACATGGAGTGGTCTTTCTCCACGTCACTTATGTCCCTGCTCAAGAGAAGA
ACTTTACGACAGCTCCAGCAATCTGTCACGATGGCAAAGCGCACTTTCCCAGGGAAGGCGTTTTCGTCAG
TAATGGCACGCATTGGTTTGTGACCCAAAGGAATTTCTATGAACCCCAAATCATAACCACTGACAATACA
TTTGTCTCAGGCAACTGTGATGTGGTCATTGGGATCGTGAACAACACGGTATATGATCCCCTGCAACCCG
AGTTGGATAGCTTCAAAGAGGAATTGGATAAATACTTTAAGAATCATACTTCACCCGATGTTGATCTCGG
GGACATATCAGGAATAAATGCAAGTGTCGTCAACATTCAGAAAGAGATTGATCGCCTTAATGAGGTCGCC
AAGAACTTGAATGAATCTTTGATCGACTTGCAAGAACTGGGCAAATACGAACAATATATTAAATGGCCCT
GGTACATTTGGTTGGGCTTTATCGCCGGACTTATAGCTATCGTTATGGTCACAATTATGTTGTGCTGTAT
GACTAGCTGTTGTTCCTGCTTGAAAGGATGTTGCAGTTGCGGATCTTGTTGTAAATAAAGGATCCTCTAG
AAGTTGTCTCCTCCTGCACTGACTGACTGATACAATCGATTTCTGGATCCGCAGGCCTAATCAACCTCTG
GATTACAAAATTTGTGAAAGATTGACTGGTATTCTTAACTATGTTGCTCCTTTTACGCTATGTGGATACG
CTGCTTTAATGCCTTTGTATCATGCTATTGCTTCCCGTATGGCTTTCATTTTCTCCTCCTTGTATAAATC
CTGGTTGCTGTCTCTTTATGAGGAGTTGTGGCCCGTTGTCAGGCAACGTGGCGTGGTGTGCACTGTGTTT
GCTGACGCAACCCCCACTGGTTGGGGCATTGCCACCACCTGTCAGCTCCTTTCCGGGACTTTCGCTTTCC
CCCTCCCTATTGCCACGGCGGAACTCATCGCCGCCTGCCTTGCCCGCTGCTGGACAGGGGCTCGGCTGTT
GGGCACTGACAATTCCGTGGTGTTGTCGGGGAAGCTGACGTCCTTTCCATGGCTGCTCGCCTGTGTTGCC
ACCTGGATTCTGCGCGGGACGTCCTTCTGCTACGTCCCTTCGGCCCTCAATCCAGCGGACCTTCCTTCCC
GCGGCCTGCTGCCGGCTCTGCGGCCTCTTCCGCGTCTTCGCCTTCGCCCTCAGACGAGTCGGATCTCCCT
TTGGGCCGCCTCCCCGCCTGTCTAGCTTGACTGACTGAGATACAGCGTACCTTCAGCTCACAGACATGAT
AAGATACATTGATGAGTTTGGACAAACCACAACTAGAATGCAGTGAAAAAAATGCTTTATTTGTGAAATT
TGTGATGCTATTGCTTTATTTGTAACCATTATAAGCTGCAATAAACAAGTTAACAACAACAATTGCATTC
ATTTTATGTTTCAGGTTCAGGGGGAGGTGTGGGAGGTTTTTTAAAGCAAGTAAAACCTCTACAAATGTGG
TATTGGCCCATCTCTATCGGTATCGTAGCATAACCCCTTGGGGCCTCTAAACGGGTCTTGAGGGGTTTTT
TGTGCCCCTCGGGCCGGATTGCTATCTACCGGCATTGGCGCAGAAAAAAATGCCTGATGCGACGCTGCGC
GTCTTATACTCCCACATATGCCAGATTCAGCAACGGATACGGCTTCCCCAACTTGCCCACTTCCATACGT
GTCCTCCTTACCAGAAATTTATCCTTAAGGTCGTCAGCTATCCTGCAGGCGATCTCTCGATTTCGATCAA
GACATTCCTTTAATGGTCTTTTCTGGACACCACTAGGGGTCAGAAGTAGTTCATCAAACTTTCTTCCCTC
CCTAATCTCATTGGTTACCTTGGGCTATCGAAACTTAATTAAGCGATCTGCATCTCAATTAGTCAGCAAC
CATAGTCCCGCCCCTAACTCCGCCCATCCCGCCCCTAACTCCGCCCAGTTCCGCCCATTCTCCGCCCCAT
CGCTGACTAATTTTTTTTATTTATGCAGAGGCCGAGGCCGCCTCGGCCTCTGAGCTATTCCAGAAGTAGT
GAGGAGGCTTTTTTGGAGGCCTAGGCTTTTGCAAAGGAGGTAGCCAACATGATTGAACAAGATGGATTGC
ACGCAGGTTCTCCCGCCGCTTGGGTGGAGAGGCTATTCGGCTATGACTGGGCACAACAGACAATCGGCTG
CTCTGATGCCGCCGTGTTCCGGCTGTCAGCGCAGGGGCGCCCGGTTCTTTTTGTCAAGACCGACCTGTCC
GGTGCCCTGAATGAACTCCAGGACGAGGCAGCGCGGCTATCGTGGCTGGCCACGACGGGCGTTCCTTGCG
CAGCTGTGCTCGACGTTGTCACTGAAGCGGGAAGGGACTGGCTGCTATTGGGCGAAGTGCCGGGGCAGGA
TCTCCTGTCATCTCACCTTGCTCCTGCCGAGAAAGTATCCATCATGGCTGATGCAATGCGGCGGCTGCAT
ACGCTTGATCCGGCTACCTGCCCATTCGACCACCAAGCGAAACATCGCATCGAGCGAGCACGTACTCGGA
TGGAAGCCGGTCTTGTCGATCAGGATGATCTGGACGAAGAGCATCAGGGGCTCGCGCCAGCCGAACTGTT
CGCCAGGCTCAAGGCGCGGATGCCCGACGGCGAGGATCTCGTCGTGACCCACGGCGATGCCTGCTTGCCG
AATATCATGGTGGAAAATGGCCGCTTTTCTGGATTCATCGACTGTGGCCGGCTGGGTGTGGCGGACCGCT
ATCAGGACATAGCGTTGGCTACCCGTGATATTGCTGAAGAGCTTGGCGGCGAATGGGCTGACCGCTTCCT
CGTGCTTTACGGTATCGCCGCTCCCGATTCGCAGCGCATCGCCTTCTATCGCCTTCTTGACGAGTTCTTC
TAGTATGTAAGCCCTGTGCCTTCTAGTTGCCAGCCATCTGTTGTTTGCCCCTCCCCCGTGCCTTCCTTGA
CCCTGGAAGGTGCCACTCCCACTGTCCTTTCCTAATAAAATGAGGAAATTGCATCGCATTGTCTGAGTAG
GTGTCATTCTATTCTGGGGGGTGGGGTGGGGCAGGACAGCAAGGGGGAGGATTGGGAAGACAATAGCAGG
CATGCTGGGGATGCGGTGGGCTCTATGGTTAATTAACCAGTCAAGTCAGCTACTTGGCGAGATCGACTTG
TCTGGGTTTCGACTACGCTCAGAATTGCGTCAGTCAAGTTCGATCTGGTCCTTGCTATTGCACCCGTTCT
CCGATTACGAGTTTCATTTAAATCATGTGAGCAAAAGGCCAGCAAAAGGCCAGGAACCGTAAAAAGGCCG
CGTTGCTGGCGTTTTTCCATAGGCTCCGCCCCCCTGACGAGCATCACAAAAATCGACGCTCAAGTCAGAG
GTGGCGAAACCCGACAGGACTATAAAGATACCAGGCGTTTCCCCCTGGAAGCTCCCTCGTGCGCTCTCCT
GTTCCGACCCTGCCGCTTACCGGATACCTGTCCGCCTTTCTCCCTTCGGGAAGCGTGGCGCTTTCTCATA
GCTCACGCTGTAGGTATCTCAGTTCGGTGTAGGTCGTTCGCTCCAAGCTGGGCTGTGTGCACGAACCCCC
CGTTCAGCCCGACCGCTGCGCCTTATCCGGTAACTATCGTCTTGAGTCCAACCCGGTAAGACACGACTTA
TCGCCACTGGCAGCAGCCACTGGTAACAGGATTAGCAGAGCGAGGTATGTAGGCGGTGCTACAGAGTTCT
TGAAGTGGTGGCCTAACTACGGCTACACTAGAAGAACAGTATTTGGTATCTGCGCTCTGCTGAAGCCAGT
TACCTTCGGAAAAAGAGTTGGTAGCTCTTGATCCGGCAAACAAACCACCGCTGGTAGCGGTGGTTTTTTT
GTTTGCAAGCAGCAGATTACGCGCAGAAAAAAAGGATCTCAAGAAGATCCTTTGATCTTTTCTACGGGGT
CTGACGCTCAGTGGAACGAAAACTCACGTTAAGGGATTTTGGTCATGAGATTATCAAAAAGGATCTTCAC
CTAGATCCTTTTAAATTAAAAATGAAGTTTTAAATCAATCTAAAGTATATATGAGTAAACTTGGTCTGAC
AGTTACCAATGCTTAATCAGTGAGGCACCTATCTCAGCGATCTGTCTATTTCGTTCATCCATAGTTGCAT
TTAAATTTCCGAACTCTCCAAGGCCCTCGTCGGAAAATCTTCAAACCTTTCGTCCGATCCATCTTGCAGG
CTACCTCTCGAACGAACTATCGCAAGTCTCTTGGCCGGCCTTGCGCCTTGGCTATTGCTTGGCAGCGCCT
ATCGCCAGGTATTACTCCAATCCCGAATATCCGAGATCGGGATCACCCGAGAGAAGTTCAACCTACATCC
TCAATCCCGATCTATCCGAGATCCGAGGAATATCGAAATCGGGGCGCGCCTGGTGTACCGAGAACGATCC
TCTCAGTGCGAGTCTCGACGATCCATATCGTTGCTTGGCAGTCAGCCAGTCGGAATCCAGCTTGGGACCC
AGGAAGTCCAATCGTCAGATATTGTACTCAAGCCTGGTCACGGCAGCGTACCGATCTGTTTAAACCTAGA
TATTGATAGTCTGATCGGTCAACGTATAATCGAGTCCTAGCTTTTGCAAACATCTATCAAGAGACAGGAT
CAGCAGGAGGCTTTCGCATGAGTATTCAACATTTCCGTGTCGCCCTTATTCCCTTTTTTGCGGCATTTTG
CCTTCCTGTTTTTGCTCACCCAGAAACGCTGGTGAAAGTAAAAGATGCTGAAGATCAGTTGGGTGCGCGA
GTGGGTTACATCGAACTGGATCTCAACAGCGGTAAGATCCTTGAGAGTTTTCGCCCCGAAGAACGCTTTC
CAATGATGAGCACTTTTAAAGTTCTGCTATGTGGCGCGGTATTATCCCGTATTGACGCCGGGCAAGAGCA
ACTCGGTCGCCGCATACACTATTCTCAGAATGACTTGGTTGAGTATTCACCAGTCACAGAAAAGCATCTT
ACGGATGGCATGACAGTAAGAGAATTATGCAGTGCTGCCATAACCATGAGTGATAACACTGCGGCCAACT
TACTTCTGACAACGATTGGAGGACCGAAGGAGCTAACCGCTTTTTTGCACAACATGGGGGATCATGTAAC
TCGCCTTGATCGTTGGGAACCGGAGCTGAATGAAGCCATACCAAACGACGAGCGTGACACCACGATGCCT
GTAGCAATGGCAACAACCTTGCGTAAACTATTAACTGGCGAACTACTTACTCTAGCTTCCCGGCAACAGT
TGATAGACTGGATGGAGGCGGATAAAGTTGCAGGACCACTTCTGCGCTCGGCCCTTCCGGCTGGCTGGTT
TATTGCTGATAAATCTGGAGCCGGTGAGCGTGGGTCTCGCGGTATCATTGCAGCACTGGGGCCAGATGGT
AAGCCCTCCCGTATCGTAGTTATCTACACGACGGGGAGTCAGGCAACTATGGATGAACGAAATAGACAGA
TCGCTGAGATAGGTGCCTCACTGATTAAGCATTGGTAACCGATTCTAGGTGCATTGGCGCAGAAAAAAAT
GCCTGATGCGACGCTGCGCGTCTTATACTCCCACATATGCCAGATTCAGCAACGGATACGGCTTCCCCAA
CTTGCCCACTTCCATACGTGTCCTCCTTACCAGAAATTTATCCTTAAGATCCCGAATCGTTTAAACTCGA
CTCTGGCTCTATCGAATCTCCGTCGTTTCGAGCTTACGCGAACAGCCGTGGCGCTCATTTGCTCGTCGGG
CATCGAATCTCGTCAGCTATCGTCAGCTTACCTTTTTGGCAGCGATCGCGGCTCCCGACATCTTGGACCA
TTAGCTCCACAGGTATCTTCTTCCCTCTAGTGGTCATAACAGCAGCTTCAGCTACCTCTCAATTCAAAAA
ACCCCTCAAGACCCGTTTAGAGGCCCCAAGGGGTTATGCTATCAATCGTTGCGTTACACACACAAAAAAC
CAACACACATCCATCTTCGATGGATAGCGATTTTATTATCTAACTGCTGATCGAGTGTAGCCAGATCTAG
TAATCAATTACGGGGTCATTAGTTCATAGCCCATATATGGAGTTCCGCGTTACATAACTTACGGTAAATG
GCCCGCCTGGCTGACCGCCCAACGACCCCCGCCCATTGACGTCAATAATGACGTATGTTCCCATAGTAAC
GCCAATAGGGACTTTCCATTGACGTCAATGGGTGGAGTATTTACGGTAAACTGCCCACTTGGCAGTACAT
CAAGTGTATCATATGCCAAGTACGCCCCCTATTGACGTCAATGACGGTAAATGGCCCGCCTGGCATTATG
CCCAGTACATGACCTTATGGGACTTTCCTACTTGGCAGTACATCTACGTATTAGTCATCGCTATTACCAT
GCTGATGCGGTTTTGGCAGTACATCAATGGGCGTGGATAGCGGTTTGACTCACGGGGATTTCCAAGTCTC
CACCCCATTGACGTCAATGGGAGTTTGTTTTGGCACCAAAATCAACGGGACTTTCCAAAATGTCGTAACA
ACTCCGCCCCATTGACGCAAATGGGCGGTAGGCGTGTACGGTGGGAGGTCTATATAAGCAGAGCTGGTTT
AGTGAACCGTCAGATCGCCTGGAGACGCCATCCACGCTGTTTTGACCTCCATAGAAGACACCGGGACCGA
TCCAGCCTCCCCTCGAAGCTTACATGTGGTACCGAGCTCGGATCCTGAGAACTTCAGGGTGAGTCTATGG
GACCCTTGATGTTTTCTTTCCCCTTCTTTTCTATGGTTAAGTTCATGTCATAGGAAGGGGAGAAGTAACA
GGGTACACATATTGACCAAATCAGGGTAATTTTGCATTTGTAATTTTAAAAAATGCTTTCTTCTTTTAAT
ATACTTTTTTGTTTATCTTATTTCTAATACTTTCCCTAATCTCTTTCTTTCAGGGCAATAATGATACAAT
GTATCATGCCTCTTTGCACCATTCTAAAGAATAACAGTGATAATTTCTGGGTTAAGGCAATAGCAATATT
TCTGCATATAAATATTTCTGCATATAAATTGTAACTGATGTAAGAGGTTTCATATTGCTAATAGCAGCTA
CAATCCAGCTACCATTCTGCTTTTATTTTATGGTTGGGATAAGGCTGGATTATTCTGAGTCCAAGCTAGG
CCCTTTTGCTAATCATGTTCATACCTCTTATCTTCCTCCCACAGCTCCTGGGCAACGTGCTGGTCTGTGT
GCTGGCCCATCACTTTGGCAAAGGCGGCCGCC
Features (pLannotate 1.2.2; 21 found; start..end, strand, type, name):
      1..3765    +  CDS            S: SPIKE_SARS2 - Experimental evidence at protein level: Swiss-Prot protein existence level 1. [Spike glycoprotein]: May down-regulate host tetherin (BST2) by lysosomal degradation, thereby counteracting its antiviral activity. From Severe acute respiratory syndrome coronavirus 2 (2019-nCoV) (SARS-CoV-2).
   3839..4427    +  misc_feature   WPRE: woodchuck hepatitis virus posttranscriptional regulatory element
   4480..4601    -  polyA_signal   SV40 poly(A) signal: SV40 polyadenylation signal
   4624..4693    -  CDS            large T antigen (fragment): large T antigen from SV40 (simian virus 40)
   4716..4762    +  terminator     T7 terminator: transcription terminator for bacteriophage T7 RNA polymerase
   4792..4928    +  terminator     rrnG terminator: transcription terminator from the E. coli ribosomal RNA rrnG operon (Albrechtsen et al., 1991)
   4973..5044    +  misc_feature   3' β-globin insulator: insulator downstream of the human β-globin locus (Farrell et al., 2002)
   5089..5285    +  promoter       SV40 promoter: SV40 early promoter
   5299..6090    +  CDS            neo: KKA2_KLEPN - Also known as kan, nptII. Experimental evidence at protein level: Swiss-Prot protein existence level 1. Resistance to kanamycin, neomycin, paromomycin, ribostamycin, butirosin and gentamicin B. From Klebsiella pneumoniae.
   6104..6328    +  polyA_signal   bGH poly(A) signal: bovine growth hormone polyadenylation signal
   6524..7112    -  rep_origin     ori: high-copy-number ColE1/pMB1/pBR322/pUC origin of replication
   7284..7348    -  CDS            bla(M) (fragment): β-lactamase lacking the signal sequence; bla(M); allows cytosolic expression of β-lactamase
   7858..8718    +  CDS            AmpR: β-lactamase; bla; confers resistance to ampicillin, carbenicillin, and related antibiotics
   8731..8867    +  terminator     rrnG terminator: transcription terminator from the E. coli ribosomal RNA rrnG operon (Albrechtsen et al., 1991)
   9019..9090    +  misc_feature   5' β-globin insulator: insulator upstream of the human β-globin locus (Farrell et al., 2002)
   9095..9141    -  terminator     T7 terminator: transcription terminator for bacteriophage T7 RNA polymerase
   9159..9207    -  polyA_signal   poly(A) signal: synthetic polyadenylation signal
   9288..9591    +  enhancer       CMV enhancer: human cytomegalovirus immediate early enhancer
   9664..9681    -  promoter       CMV promoter (fragment): human cytomegalovirus (CMV) immediate early promoter
   9744..9795    +  promoter       CMVd2 promoter: truncated human cytomegalovirus (CMV) immediate early promoter that yields moderately reduced expression relative to the full-length promoter
   9929..10404   +  intron         β-globin intron: internally truncated intron from human β-globin
