[The description below was written by a language model from this plasmid's Addgene catalogue record and pLannotate feature annotations shown in this document.]
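Description:
pTwist-SARS-CoV-2 Spike-deltaC18 L452R (CGT) is a mammalian expression plasmid built on the Twist pTwist-CMV-BetaGlobin-WPRE-Neo backbone and encoding the SARS-CoV-2 spike glycoprotein with the L452R substitution. As the name indicates, the arginine is specified by a CGT codon and the spike lacks its C-terminal 18 residues. This cytoplasmic-tail truncation is commonly used to improve spike incorporation into pseudotyped particles. The annotated spike coding sequence spans 3,765 nt of the 10,462 nt sequenced plasmid, consistent with a slightly shortened open reading frame. In bacteria the plasmid replicates from a high-copy ColE1/pUC-type origin and is selected with ampicillin through the AmpR β-lactamase gene.

The catalogue lists the promoter as CAG. The feature table, however, annotates a CMV enhancer, CMV promoter elements and a truncated human β-globin intron upstream of the spike gene, which matches the backbone name, so the promoter designation is not fully consistent across the record. Downstream, a WPRE is present to boost transcript stability and expression, followed by an SV40 polyadenylation signal. The expression unit is bracketed by short β-globin insulator elements and by bacterial and T7 terminators, which help isolate it from neighbouring transcription. A separate cassette, consisting of the SV40 early promoter, the neo (nptII) gene and a bGH poly(A) signal, allows G418 selection in mammalian cells.

The stated purpose is to supply spike L452R in trans for pseudovirus production. The associated study examines how SARS-CoV-2 evolution drives escape from mRNA vaccine-induced antibody responses.
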