Addgene plasmid #212368: pTwist-SARS-CoV-2 Spike-deltaC18 L452R (CGT)
Purpose: Encodes SARS-CoV-2 spike L452R for pseudovirus production
Depositing lab: Alejandro Balazs. Depositing organization: Massachusetts General Hospital. Publication: Ongoing evolution of SARS-CoV-2 drives escape from mRNA vaccine-induced humoral immunity. Roederer AL, Cao Y, Denis KS, Sheehan ML, Li CJ, Lam EC, Gregory DJ, Poznansky MC, Iafrate AJ, Canaday DH, Gravenstein S, Garcia-Beltran WF, Balazs AB. medRxiv [Preprint]. 2024 Mar 7:2024.03.05.24303815. doi: 10.1101/2024.03.05.24303815. PubMed 38496628.
Backbone
  Vector backbone: pTwist-CMV-BetaGlobin-WPRE-Neo
  Backbone manufacturer: Twist
  Vector type: Mammalian Expression
Growth in bacteria
  Bacterial resistance: Ampicillin, 100 μg/mL
  Growth temperature: 37°C
  Growth strain: DH5alpha
  Copy number: High Copy
Gene/Insert
  Gene/Insert name: SARS-CoV-2 Spike L452R
  Species: Severe acute respiratory syndrome coronavirus 2
  Mutation: L452R
  Entrez Gene: S (a.k.a. GU280_gp02, spike glycoprotein)
  Promoter: CAG
  Cloning method: Ligation Independent Cloning
Terms and licenses: Academic/Nonprofit Terms; Industry Terms: Not Available to Industry
Depositor comments: Please visit https://www.medrxiv.org/content/10.1101/2024.03.05.24303815v1 for medRxiv preprint.
How to cite: pTwist-SARS-CoV-2 Spike-deltaC18 L452R (CGT) was a gift from Alejandro Balazs (Addgene plasmid # 212368 ; http://n2t.net/addgene:212368 ; RRID:Addgene_212368)
